>Addgene plasmid #161800 | pAC8_MF-PH-HA-Nter-P10-mCherry (VE5740) | addgene full sequence | sequence record 324127 | Addgene NGS Result
CCGAACCCCGCGTTTATGAACAAACGACCCAACACCCGTGCGTTTTATTCTGTCTTTTTATTGCCGTCAT
AGCGCGGGTTCCTTCCGGTATTGTCTCCTTCCGTGTTTCAGTTAGCCTCCCCCATCTCCCGGTACCGCAT
GCTATGCATCAGCTGCTAGCTTACTTGTACAGCTCGTCCATGCCGCCGGTGGAGTGGCGGCCCTCGGCGC
GTTCGTACTGTTCCACGATGGTGTAGTCCTCGTTGTGGGAGGTGATGTCCAACTTGATGTTGACGTTGTA
GGCGCCGGGCAGCTGCACGGGCTTCTTGGCCTTGTAGGTGGTCTTGACCTCAGCGTCGTAGTGGCCGCCG
TCCTTCAGCTTCAGCCTCTGCTTGATCTCGCCCTTCAGGGCGCCGTCCTCGGGGTACATCCGCTCGGAGG
AGGCCTCCCAGCCCATGGTCTTCTTCTGCATTACGGGGCCGTCGGAGGGGAAGTTGGTGCCGCGCAGCTT
CACCTTGTAGATGAACTCGCCGTCCTGCAGGGAGGAGTCCTGGGTCACGGTCACCACGCCGCCGTCCTCG
AAGTTCATCACGCGCTCCCACTTGAAGCCCTCGGGGAAGGACAGCTTCAAGTAGTCGGGGATGTCGGCGG
GGTGCTTCACGTAGGCCTTGGAGCCGTACATGAACTGAGGGGACAGGATGTCCCAGGCGAAGGGCAGGGG
GCCACCCTTGGTCACCTTCAGCTTGGCGGTCTGGGTGCCCTCGTAGGGGCGGCCCTCGCCCTCGCCCTCG
ATCTCGAACTCGTGGCCGTTCACGGAGCCCTCCATGTGCACCTTGAAGCGCATGAACTCCTTGATGATGG
CCATGTTATCCTCCTCGCCCTTGCTCACCATACCTCCTGGCTCGAGATCCCGGGTGATCAAGTCTTCGTC
GAGTGATTGTAAATAAAATGTAATTTACAGTATAGTATTTTAATTAATATACAAATGATTTGATAATAAT
TCTTATTTAACTATAATATATTGTGTTGGGTTGAATTAAAGGTCCGTATACTAGTATCGATTCGCGACCT
ACTCCGGAATATTAATAGATCATGGAGATAATTAAAATGATAACCATCTCGCAAATAAATAAGTATTTTA
CTGTTTTCGTAACAGTTTTGTAATAAAAAAACCTATAAATATTCCGGATTATTCATACCGTCCCACCATC
GGGCGCGGATCCCGGTCCGATGTACCCATACGATGTTCCAGATTACGCTCTTATGGCCATGGCGGCCGCT
TTCGAATCTAGAGCCTGCAGTCTCGACAAGCTTGTCGAGAAGTACTAGAGGATCATAATCAGCCATACCA
CATTTGTAGAGGTTTTACTTGCTTTAAAAAACCTCCCACACCTCCCCCTGAACCTGAAACATAAAATGAA
TGCAATTGTTGTTGTTAACTTGTTTATTGCAGCTTATAATGGTTACAAATAAAGCAATAGCATCACAAAT
TTCACAAATAAAGCATTTTTTTCACTGCATTCTAGTTGTGGTTTGTCCAAACTCATCAATGTATCTTATC
ATGTCTGGATCTGATCACTGCTTGAGCCTAGAAGATCCGGCTGCTAACAAAGCCCGAAAGGAAGCTGAGT
TGGCTGCTGCCACCGCTGAGCAATAACTATCATAACCCCTAGGCGATTAATTGATCCGGGTTATTAGTAC
ATTTATTAAGCGCTAGATTCTGTGCGTTGTTGATTTACAGACAATTGTTGTACGTATTTTAATAATTCAT
TAAATTTATAATCTTTAGGGTGGTATGTTAGAGCGAAAATCAAATGATTTTCAGCGTCTTTATATCTGAA
TTTAAATATTAAATCCTCAATAGATTTGTAAAATAGGTTTCGATTAGTTTCAAACAAGGGTTGTTTTTCC
GAACCGATGGCTGGACTATCTAATGGATTTTCGCTCAACGCCACAAAACTTGCCAAATCTTGTAGCAGCA
ATCTAGCTTTGTCGATATTCGTTTGTGTTTTGTTTTGTAATAAAGGTTCGACGTCGTTCAAAATATTATG
CGCTTTTGTATTTCTTTCATCACTGTCGTTAGTGTACAATTGACTCGACGTAAACACGTTAAATAAAGCT
TGGACATATTTAACATCGGGCGTGTTAGCTTTATTAGGCCGATTATCGTCGTCGTCCCAACCCTCGTCGT
TAGAAGTTGCTTCCGAAGACGATTTTGCCATAGCCACACGACGCCTATTAATTGTGTCGGCTAACACGTC
CGCGATCAAATTTGTAGTTGAGCTTTTTGGAATTATTTCTGATTGCGGGCGTTTTTGGGCGGGTTTCAAT
CTAACTGTGCCCGATTTTAATTCAGACAACACGTTAGAAAGCGATGGTGCAGGCGGTGGTAACATTTCAG
ACGGCAAATCTACTAATGGCGGCGGTGGTGGAGCTGATGATAAATCTACCATCGGTGGAGGCGCAGGCGG
GGCTGGCGGCGGAGGCGGAGGCGGAGGTGGTGGCGGTGATGCAGACGGCGGTTTAGGCTCAAATGTCTCT
TTAGGCAACACAGTCGGCACCTCAACTATTGTACTGGTTTCGGGCGCCGTTTTTGGTTTGACCGGTCTGA
GACGAGTGCGATTTTTTTCGTTTCTAATAGCTTCCAACAATTGTTGTCTGTCGTCTAAAGGTGCAGCGGG
TTGAGGTTCCGTCGGCATTGGTGGAGCGGGCGGCAATTCAGACATCGATGGTGGTGGTGGTGGTGGAGGC
GCTGGAATGTTAGGCACGGGAGAAGGTGGTGGCGGCGGTGCCGCCGGTATAATTTGTTCTGGTTTAGTTT
GTTCGCGCACGATTGTGGGCACCGGCGCAGGCGCCGCTGGCTGCACAACGGAAGGTCGTCTGCTTCGAGG
CAGCGCTTGGGGTGGTGGCAATTCAATATTATAATTGGAATACAAATCGTAAAAATCTGCTATAAGCATT
GTAATTTCGCTATCGTTTACCGTGCCGATATTTAACAACCGCTCAATGTAAGCAATTGTATTGTAAAGAG
ATTGTCTCAAGCTCGGATCGATCCCGCACGCCGATAACAAGCCTTTTCATTTTTACTACAGCATTGTAGT
GGCGAGACACTTCGCTGTCGTCGCCTGATGCGGTATTTTCTCCTTACGCATCTGTGCGGTATTTCACACC
GCATA
[142 nt withheld, positions 3156-3297]
C
[141 nt withheld, positions 3299-3439]
CCTTTGACGTTGGAGTCCACGTTCTTT
[37 nt withheld, positions 3467-3503]
ACCCTATCTCGGGCTATTCTTTTGATTTATAAGGGATTTTGCCGATTTCGGCCTATTGGTTAAAAAATGA
GCTGATTTAACAAAAATTTAACGCGAATTTTAACAAAATATTAACGTTTACAATTTTATGGTGCACTCTC
AGTACAATCTGCTCTGATGCCGCATAGTTAAGCCAGCCCCGACACCCGCCAACACCCGCTGACGCGCCCT
GACGGGCTTGTCTGCTCCCGGCATCCGCTTACAGACAAGCTGTGACCGTCTCCGGGAGCTGCATGTGTCA
GAGGTTTTCACCGTCATCACCGAAACGCGCGAGACGAAAGGGCCTCGTGATACGCCTATTTTTATAGGTT
AATGTCATGATAATAATGGTTTCTTAGACGTCAGGTGGCACTTTTCGGGGAAATGTGCGCGGAACCCCTA
TTTGTTTATTTTTCTAAATACATTCAAATATGTATCCGCTCATGAGACAATAACCCTGATAAATGCTTCA
ATAATATTGAAAAAGGAAGAGTATGAGTATTCAACATTTCCGTGTCGCCCTTATTCCCTTTTTTGCGGCA
TTTTGCCTTCCTGTTTTTGCTCACCCAGAAACGCTGGTGAAAGTAAAAGATGCTGAAGATCAGTTGGGTG
CACGAGTGGGTTACATCGAACTGGATCTCAACAGCGGTAAGATCCTTGAGAGTTTTCGCCCCGAAGAACG
TTTTCCAATGATGAGCACTTTTAAAGTTCTGCTATGTGGCGCGGTATTATCCCGTATTGACGCCGGGCAA
GAGCAACTCGGTCGCCGCATACACTATTCTCAGAATGACTTGGTTGAGTACTCACCAGTCACAGAAAAGC
ATCTTACGGATGGCATGACAGTAAGAGAATTATGCAGTGCTGCCATAACCATGAGTGATAACACTGCGGC
CAACTTACTTCTGACAACGATCGGAGGACCGAAGGAGCTAACCGCTTTTTTGCACAACATGGGGGATCAT
GTAACTCGCCTTGATCGTTGGGAACCGGAGCTGAATGAAGCCATACCAAACGACGAGCGTGACACCACGA
TGCCTGTAGCAATGGCAACAACGTTGCGCAAACTATTAACTGGCGAACTACTTACTCTAGCTTCCCGGCA
ACAATTAATAGACTGGATGGAGGCGGATAAAGTTGCAGGACCACTTCTGCGCTCGGCCCTTCCGGCTGGC
TGGTTTATTGCTGATAAATCTGGAGCCGGTGAGCGTGGGTCTCGCGGTATCATTGCAGCACTGGGGCCAG
ATGGTAAGCCCTCCCGTATCGTAGTTATCTACACGACGGGGAGTCAGGCAACTATGGATGAACGAAATAG
ACAGATCGCTGAGATAGGTGCCTCACTGATTAAGCATTGGTAACTGTCAGACCAAGTTTACTCATATATA
CTTTAGATTGATTTAAAACTTCATTTTTAATTTAAAAGGATCTAGGTGAAGATCCTTTTTGATAATCTCA
TGACCAAAATCCCTTAACGTGAGTTTTCGTTCCACTGAGCGTCAGACCCCGTAGAAAAGATCAAAGGATC
TTCTTGAGATCCTTTTTTTCTGCGCGTAATCTGCTGCTTGCAAACAAAAAAACCACCGCTACCAGCGGTG
GTTTGTTTGCCGGATCAAGAGCTACCAACTCTTTTTCCGAAGGTAACTGGCTTCAGCAGAGCGCAGATAC
CAAATACTGTTCTTCTAGTGTAGCCGTAGTTAGGCCACCACTTCAAGAACTCTGTAGCACCGCCTACATA
CCTCGCTCTGCTAATCCTGTTACCAGTGGCTGCTGCCAGTGGCGATAAGTCGTGTCTTACCGGGTTGGAC
TCAAGACGATAGTTACCGGATAAGGCGCAGCGGTCGGGCTGAACGGGGGGTTCGTGCACACAGCCCAGCT
TGGAGCGAACGACCTACACCGAACTGAGATACCTACAGCGTGAGCTATGAGAAAGCGCCACGCTTCCCGA
AGGGAGAAAGGCGGACAGGTATCCGGTAAGCGGCAGGGTCGGAACAGGAGAGCGCACGAGGGAGCTTCCA
GGGGGAAACGCCTGGTATCTTTATAGTCCTGTCGGGTTTCGCCACCTCTGACTTGAGCGTCGATTTTTGT
GATGCTCGTCAGGGGGGCGGAGCCTATGGAAAAACGCCAGCAACGCGGCCTTTTTACGGTTCCTGGCCTT
TTGCTGGCCTTTTGCTCACATGTTCTTTCCTGCGTTATCCCCTGATTCTGTGGATAACCGTATTACCGCC
TTTGAGTGAGCTGATACCGCTCGCCGCAGCCGAACGACCGAGCGCAGCGAGTCAGTGAGCGAGGAAGCGG
AAGAGCGCCCAATACGCAAACCGCCTCTCCCCGCGCGTTGGCCGATTCATTAATGCAGAACGGCTCCGCC
CACTATTAATGAAATTAAAAATTCCAATTTTAAAAAACGCAGCAAGAGAAACATTTGTATGAAAGAATGC
GTAGAAGGAAAGAAAAATGTCGTCGACATGCTGAACAACAAGATTAATATGCCTCCGTGTATAAAAAAAA
TATTGAACGATTTGAAAGAAAACAATGTACCGCGCGGCGGTATGTACAGGAAGAGGTTTATACTAAACTG
TTACATTGCAAACGTGGTTTCGTGTGCCAAGTGTGAAAACCGATGTTTAATCAAGGCTCTGACGCATTTC
TACAACCACGACTCCAAGTGTGTGGGTGAAGTCATGCATCTTTTAATCAAATCCCAAGATGTGTATAAAC
CACCAAACTGCCAAAAAATGAAAACTGTCGACAAGCTCTGTCCGTTTGCTGGCAACTGCAAGGGTCTCAA
TCCTATTTGTAATTATTGAATAATAAAACAATTATAAATGTCAAATTTGTTTTTTATTAACGATACAAAC
CAAACGCAACAAGAACATTTGTAGTATTATCTATAATTGAAAACGCGTAGTTATAATCGCTGAGGTAATA
TTTAAAATCATTTTCAAATGATTCACAGTTAATTTGCGACAATATAATTTTATTTTCACATAAACTAGAC
GCCTTGTCGTCTTCTTCTTCGTATTCCTTCTCTTTTTCATTTTTCTCCTCATAAAAATTAACATAGTTAT
TATCGTATCCATATATGTATCTATCGTATAGAGTAAATTTTTTGTTGTCATAAATATATATGTCTTTTTT
AATGGGGTGTATAGTACCGCTGCGCATAGTTTTTCTGTAATTTACAACAGTGCTATTTTCTGGTAGTTCT
TCGGAGTGTGTTGCTTTAATTATTAAATTTATATAATCAATGAATTTGGGATCGTCGGTTTTGTACAATA
TGTTGCCGGCATAGTACGCAGCTTCTTCTAGTTCAATTACACCATTTTTTAGCAGCACCGGATTAACATA
ACTTTCCAAAATGTTGTACGAACCGTTAAACAAAAACAGTTCACCTCCCTTTTCTATACTATTGTCTGCG
AGCAGTTGTTTGTTGTTAAAAATAACAGCCATTGTAATGAGACGCACAAACTAATATCACAAACTGGAAA
TGTCTATCAATATATAGTTGCTGATATCATAACTTCGTATAGCATACATTATACGAAGTTATCTGGTTTA
AACGTACCCGTAGTGGCTATGGCAGGGCTTGCCGCCCCGACGTTGGCTGCGAGCCCTGGGCCTTCACCCG
AACTTGGGGGTTGGGGTGGGGAAAAGGAAGAAACGCGGGCGTATTGGTCCCAATGGGGTCTCGGTGGGGT
ATCGACAGAGTGCCAGCCCTGGGA
Features (pLannotate 1.2.2; 21 found; start..end, strand, type, name):
     18..66      -  polyA_signal   HSV TK poly(A) signal: herpes simplex virus thymidine kinase polyadenylation signal (Cole and Stacy, 1985)
    164..871     -  CDS            mCherry: mCherry is a basic (constitutively fluorescent) red fluorescent protein published in 2004, derived from Discosoma sp.. It is reported to be a very rapidly-maturing monomer with low acid sensitivity.
    915..1024    -  promoter       p10 promoter: baculovirus promoter for expression in insect cells
   1069..1160    +  promoter       polyhedrin promoter: polh from Autographa californica; promoter for the baculovirus polyhedrin gene
   1213..1239    +  CDS            3xHA (fragment): three tandem HA epitope tags
   1311..1394    +  CDS            large T antigen (fragment): large T antigen from SV40 (simian virus 40)
   1417..1551    +  polyA_signal   SV40 poly(A) signal: SV40 polyadenylation signal
   1580..1629    +  CDS            SET1 (fragment): solubility-enhancement tag derived from T7 phage gene 10B
   1670..3027    +  misc_recomb    baculovirus recombination region (ORF1629): contains part of ORF1629
   3025..3102    -  CDS            P61 (fragment): P78_NPVAC - Experimental evidence at protein level: Swiss-Prot protein existence level 1. Plays a role in the transport of the nucleocapsids from the cytoplasm toward the host nucleus together with the host actin- polymerizing Arp2/3 complex. From Autographa californica nuclear polyhedrosis virus (AcMNPV).
   3104..3155    -  misc_feature   bom (fragment): basis of mobility region from pBR322
   3174..3554    +  rep_origin     M13 ori (sequence partly withheld): M13 bacteriophage origin of replication; arrow indicates direction of (+) strand synthesis
   3630..3679    -  misc_feature   bom (fragment): basis of mobility region from pBR322
   3781..3816    -  CDS            rop (fragment): Rop protein, which maintains plasmids at low copy number; rop
   3911..4015    +  promoter       AmpR promoter: bla
   4016..4876    +  CDS            AmpR: β-lactamase; bla; confers resistance to ampicillin, carbenicillin, and related antibiotics
   5047..5635    +  rep_origin     ori: high-copy-number ColE1/pMB1/pBR322/pUC origin of replication
   5818..5871    +  CDS            lacI (fragment): lac repressor; lacI; The lac repressor binds to the lac operator to inhibit transcription in E. coli. This inhibition can be relieved by adding lactose or isopropyl-β-D-thiogalactopyranoside (IPTG).
   6198..6322    +  CDS            lef2: baculovirus late expression factor 2
   6360..6965    +  CDS            ORF603: baculovirus ORF603 protein
   7032..7065    +  protein_bind   loxP: Cre-mediated recombination occurs in the 8-bp core sequence (GCATACAT). Cre recombinase
