[The description below was written by a language model from this plasmid's Addgene catalogue record and pLannotate feature annotations shown in this document.]
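Description:
pAC8_MF-PH-HA-Nter-P10-mCherry (VE5740) is a baculovirus transfer vector for insect cell expression, derived from pBacPAK8 and belonging to a toolbox for producing multiprotein complexes. It is not itself infectious. Instead, the expression region is flanked by AcMNPV sequences (lef2/ORF603 on one side and the ORF1629 recombination region on the other), which direct homologous recombination with viral DNA to generate recombinant baculoviruses. In E. coli the 7.2 kb plasmid is maintained through a high-copy ColE1/pUC-type origin and selected with ampicillin via the β-lactamase gene. An M13 phage origin is also annotated. Several short fragment hits in the feature table (lacI, rop, bom, SET1, large T antigen) appear to be backbone remnants or annotation artefacts rather than functional parts.

The payload is the MultiBac-style dual cassette, in which two very late baculovirus promoters face in opposite directions. The polyhedrin (PH) promoter drives a single HA epitope (annotated as a fragment of 3xHA), followed by a cloning site (BamHI/XbaI) and the SV40 polyadenylation signal, so that an inserted coding sequence is expressed with an N-terminal HA tag. No gene of interest is present in this version. The p10 promoter drives mCherry, terminated by the HSV TK poly(A) signal. This gives a red fluorescent readout for monitoring infection, and the position can alternatively receive a second gene via XhoI/NheI.

Further cassettes can be added through a multiplication module (NruI, SpeI, BstZ17I), or through Cre-mediated fusion at the loxP site with donor plasmids. Inserts are introduced by restriction/ligation or by homology-based assembly.
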