Addgene plasmid #161800: pAC8_MF-PH-HA-Nter-P10-mCherry (VE5740)
Purpose: Transfer vector for multigene expression to generate recombinant baculoviruses by homologous recombination. Contains a p10/pH dual expression cassette with a N-ter HA tag under the pH promoter.
Depositing lab: Arnaud Poterszman. Depositing organization: Institut de Genetique et de Biologie Moleculaire et Cellulaire (IGBMC). Publication: HR-Bac, a toolbox based on homologous recombination for expression, screening and production of multiprotein complexes using the baculovirus expression system. Kolesnikova O, Zachayus A, Pichard S, Osz J, Rochel N, Rossolillo P, Kolb-Cheynel I, Troffer-Charlier N, Compe E, Bensaude O, Berger I, Poterszman A. Sci Rep. 2022 Feb 7;12(1):2030. doi: 10.1038/s41598-021-04715-5. PubMed 35132103.
Backbone
  Vector backbone: pBAcPAK8
  Backbone manufacturer: Clontech
  Modifications to backbone: The pAC8_MF-PH-HA-Nter-P10-mCherry (VE5740)is a derivative of pBAcPAK8 (Clontech) for generation of recombinant baculoviruses by homologous recombination. It contains the Multibac dual expression cassette composed of two divergent baculovirus late promoters (PH and p10), each followed by a multiple cloning site (MSC1 and MSC2) and a transcription termination signal (SV40 pA and HSV-TK pA). It also possess a multiplication module (NruI, SpeI, BstZ17I restriction sites) for the insertion of additional expression cassettes and a loxP site for Cre-mediated fusion with a donor plasmid containing additional cassettes. This vector bears a Hemaglutinine sequence allowing the expression of a N-terminally-tagged protein under the control of the PH promoter. The mCherry reporter protein expressed under the control of the p10 promoter allows to monitor infection. Insertion of DNA sequence is typically performed in the two multiple cloning sites (MCS1 with BamHI/XbaI under the PH promoter and MCS2 with XhoI/NheI under the p10 promoter) by restriction/ligation or homology based cloning (SLIC, Infusion or Gibson). Dual expression cassettes can also be assembled directly using a 4 fragment reaction where the plasmid backbone is combined with the promoter module and the cDNAs encoding the two target genes.
  Vector type: Insect Expression
Growth in bacteria
  Bacterial resistance: Ampicillin, 100 μg/mL
  Growth temperature: 37°C
  Growth strain: DH5alpha
  Copy number: High Copy
Gene/Insert
  Gene/Insert name: N-terminal HA tag
  Promoter: PH
  Tag / fusion protein: HA (N terminal on insert)
  Cloning method: Restriction Enzyme; 5′ cloning site BamHI (not destroyed); 3′ cloning site XbaI (not destroyed)
  Sequencing primers: 5′ ACCATCTCGCAAATAAATAA; 3′ TGGTATGGCTGATTATGATC
Terms and licenses: Academic/Nonprofit Terms; Industry Terms: Not Available to Industry
How to cite: pAC8_MF-PH-HA-Nter-P10-mCherry (VE5740) was a gift from Arnaud Poterszman (Addgene plasmid # 161800 ; http://n2t.net/addgene:161800 ; RRID:Addgene_161800)
